Addgene plasmid #143937: TFORF1204
Purpose: Lentiviral vector for overexpressing transcription factor ORFs with unique 24-bp barcodes. Barcodes facilitate identification of transcription factors in pooled screens.
Depositing lab: Feng Zhang. Depositing organization: Broad Institute. Publication: A transcription factor atlas of directed differentiation. Joung J, Ma S, Tay T, Geiger-Schuller KR, Kirchgatterer PC, Verdine VK, Guo B, Arias-Garcia MA, Allen WE, Singh A, Kuksenko O, Abudayyeh OO, Gootenberg JS, Fu Z, Macrae RK, Buenrostro JD, Regev A, Zhang F. Cell. 2023 Jan 5;186(1):209-229.e26. doi: 10.1016/j.cell.2022.11.026. PubMed 36608654.
Backbone
  Vector backbone: pLX_TRC317
  Backbone manufacturer: Broad Institute Genetic Perturbation Platform
  Backbone size w/o insert (bp): 8264
  Vector type: Mammalian Expression, Lentiviral
  Selectable markers: Puromycin
Growth in bacteria
  Bacterial resistance: Ampicillin, 100 μg/mL
  Growth temperature: 37°C
  Growth strain: NEB Stable
  Copy number: High Copy
Gene/Insert
  Gene/Insert name: SETDB2
  Species: H. sapiens (human)
  Insert size (bp): 2225
  Entrez Gene: SETDB2 (a.k.a. C13orf4, CLLD8, CLLL8, KMT1F)
  Promoter: EF1a
  Cloning method: Unknown
  Sequencing primers: 5′ GGGTGGAGACTGAAGTTAGGCCAG; 3′ CACATAGCGTAAAAGGAGCAACATAG
Terms and licenses: Academic/Nonprofit Terms; Industry Terms: Not Available to Industry
Depositor comments: NM_001160308,ENST00000317257 . The transcription factor ORF portion of this plasmid was synthesized by Genewiz. Please test multiple small colonies in case of plasmid recombination. To make this collection available in a timely manner, a portion of this collection was not fully sequenced by Addgene. If an Addgene verified full plasmid sequence is not available, please contact us prior to placing an order to request the full sequence.
How to cite: TFORF1204 was a gift from Feng Zhang (Addgene plasmid # 143937 ; http://n2t.net/addgene:143937 ; RRID:Addgene_143937)
