[The description below was written by a language model from this plasmid's Addgene catalogue record and pLannotate feature annotations shown in this document.]
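Description:
TFORF1204 is a third-generation-style, self-inactivating lentiviral expression plasmid built on the pLX_TRC317 backbone for overexpressing the human SETDB2 open reading frame in mammalian cells. It is one member of a barcoded transcription factor ORF collection. It is maintained in E. coli through a high-copy ColE1/pUC-type origin with ampicillin resistance (AmpR), and it also carries an f1 origin and remnants of a lac/T7/T3 cloning region. Because the lentiviral repeats can recombine, the depositor recommends a recombination-limiting strain and checking several colonies. The sequenced record is about 10.5 kb, consistent with the stated backbone plus insert.

The viral genome is transcribed from an RSV promoter fused to a truncated HIV-1 5' LTR. This is followed by the Ψ packaging signal with a partial gag segment and by the RRE for Rev-dependent nuclear export. An SV40 early promoter/origin drives puromycin N-acetyltransferase for selection of transduced cells, and a cPPT/CTS element lies downstream of it to aid nuclear import of the provirus. The EF-1α promoter then drives constitutive expression of SETDB2, an H3K9 trimethyltransferase associated with transcriptional repression. WPRE follows to boost transcript levels, and the ΔU3 3' LTR and an SV40 polyadenylation signal close the unit.

According to the catalogue entry, each construct in the collection carries a unique 24-bp barcode, although this is not annotated in the feature table. A short U6 promoter fragment is called between the ORF and WPRE. The barcode allows the ORF to be identified by sequencing, so the plasmid suits pooled overexpression screens, such as directed differentiation studies, as well as individual SETDB2 overexpression.
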