Features (pLannotate 1.2.2; 31 found; start..end, strand, type, name):
      5..231     +  promoter       RSV promoter: Rous sarcoma virus enhancer/promoter
    232..412     +  LTR            5' LTR (truncated): truncated 5' long terminal repeat (LTR) from HIV-1
    459..584     +  misc_feature   HIV-1 Ψ: packaging signal of human immunodeficiency virus type 1
    568..931     +  CDS            HIV-1 gag (fragment): gag protein from human immunodeficiency virus 1; gag
   1077..1310    +  misc_feature   RRE: The Rev response element (RRE) of HIV-1 allows for Rev-dependent mRNA export from the nucleus to the cytoplasm.
   1687..1713    +  CDS            Rev (fragment): human immunodeficiency virus 1 (HIV-1) Rev protein; rev; enhances nuclear export of unspliced and incompletely spliced viral mRNAs
   1720..1743    +  promoter       SV40 promoter (fragment): SV40 early promoter
   1744..1815    +  promoter       SV40 promoter (fragment): SV40 enhancer and early promoter
   1839..1974    +  rep_origin     SV40 ori: SV40 origin of replication
   2020..2616    +  CDS            PuroR (fragment): puromycin N-acetyltransferase; pac from Streptomyces; confers resistance to puromycin
   2665..2782    +  misc_feature   cPPT/CTS: central polypurine tract and central termination sequence of HIV-1
   2847..2913    +  CDS            small t antigen (fragment): SV40 (simian virus 40) small t antigen
   2920..4098    +  promoter       EF-1α promoter: strong constitutive promoter for human elongation factor EF-1α
   4115..6235    +  CDS            SETDB2: SETB2_HUMAN - Also known as C13orf4, CLLD8, KMT1F. Experimental evidence at protein level: Swiss-Prot protein existence level 1. Histone methyltransferase involved in left-right axis specification in early development and mitosis. Specifically trimethylates 'Lys-9' of histone H3 (H3K9me3). H3K9me3 is a specific tag for epigenetic transcriptional repression that recruits HP1 (CBX1, CBX3 and/or CBX5) proteins to methylated histones. Contributes to H3K9me3 in both the interspersed repetitive elements and centromere- associated repeats. Plays a role in chromosome condensation and segregation durin
   6251..6304    +  promoter       U6 promoter (fragment): RNA polymerase III promoter for human U6 snRNA
   6346..6934    +  misc_feature   WPRE: woodchuck hepatitis virus posttranscriptional regulatory element
   6985..7004    +  misc_feature   cPPT/CTS (fragment): central polypurine tract and central termination sequence of HIV-1
   7006..7239    +  LTR            3' LTR (ΔU3): self-inactivating 3' long terminal repeat (LTR) from HIV-1
   7317..7438    +  polyA_signal   SV40 poly(A) signal: SV40 polyadenylation signal
   7478..7613    +  rep_origin     SV40 ori: SV40 origin of replication
   7634..7652    -  promoter       T7 promoter: promoter for bacteriophage T7 RNA polymerase
   7660..7815    +  CDS            lacZα (fragment): LacZα fragment of β-galactosidase; lacZ fragment
   7820..8248    +  rep_origin     f1 ori (sequence partly withheld): f1 bacteriophage origin of replication; arrow indicates direction of (+) strand synthesis
   8301..8405    +  promoter       AmpR promoter: bla
   8406..9266    +  CDS            AmpR: β-lactamase; bla; confers resistance to ampicillin, carbenicillin, and related antibiotics
   9437..10025   +  rep_origin     ori: high-copy-number ColE1/pMB1/pBR322/pUC origin of replication
  10208..10300   +  CDS            lacI (fragment): lac repressor; lacI; The lac repressor binds to the lac operator to inhibit transcription in E. coli. This inhibition can be relieved by adding lactose or isopropyl-β-D-thiogalactopyranoside (IPTG).
  10313..10334   +  protein_bind   CAP binding site: CAP binding activates transcription in the presence of cAMP. E. coli catabolite activator protein
  10349..10379   +  promoter       lac promoter: promoter for the E. coli lac operon
  10387..10403   +  protein_bind   lac operator: The lac repressor binds to the lac operator to inhibit transcription in E. coli. This inhibition can be relieved by adding lactose or isopropyl-β-D-thiogalactopyranoside (IPTG). lac repressor encoded by lacI
  10448..10466   +  promoter       T3 promoter: promoter for bacteriophage T3 RNA polymerase
>Addgene plasmid #143937 | TFORF1204 | addgene full sequence | sequence record 404599 | Addgene NGS Result
TTAATGTAGTCTTATGCAATACTCTTGTAGTCTTGCAACATGGTAACGATGAGTTAGCAACATGCCTTAC
AAGGAGAGAAAAAGCACCGTGCATGCCGATTGGTGGAAGTAAGGTGGTACGATCGTGCCTTATTAGGAAG
GCAACAGACGGGTCTGACATGGATTGGACGAACCACTGAATTGCCGCATTGCAGAGATATTGTATTTAAG
TGCCTAGCTCGATACATAAACGGGTCTCTCTGGTTAGACCAGATCTGAGCCTGGGAGCTCTCTGGCTAAC
TAGGGAACCCACTGCTTAAGCCTCAATAAAGCTTGCCTTGAGTGCTTCAAGTAGTGTGTGCCCGTCTGTT
GTGTGACTCTGGTAACTAGAGATCCCTCAGACCCTTTTAGTCAGTGTGGAAAATCTCTAGCAGTGGCGCC
CGAACAGGGACTTGAAAGCGAAAGGGAAACCAGAGGAGCTCTCTCGACGCAGGACTCGGCTTGCTGAAGC
GCGCACGGCAAGAGGCGAGGGGCGGCGACTGGTGAGTACGCCAAAAATTTTGACTAGCGGAGGCTAGAAG
GAGAGAGATGGGTGCGAGAGCGTCAGTATTAAGCGGGGGAGAATTAGATCGCGATGGGAAAAAATTCGGT
TAAGGCCAGGGGGAAAGAAAAAATATAAATTAAAACATATAGTATGGGCAAGCAGGGAGCTAGAACGATT
CGCAGTTAATCCTGGCCTGTTAGAAACATCAGAAGGCTGTAGACAAATACTGGGACAGCTACAACCATCC
CTTCAGACAGGATCAGAAGAACTTAGATCATTATATAATACAGTAGCAACCCTCTATTGTGTGCATCAAA
GGATAGAGATAAAAGACACCAAGGAAGCTTTAGACAAGATAGAGGAAGAGCAAAACAAAAGTAAGACCAC
CGCACAGCAAGCGGCCGCTGATCTTCAGACCTGGAGGAGGAGATATGAGGGACAATTGGAGAAGTGAATT
ATATAAATATAAAGTAGTAAAAATTGAACCATTAGGAGTAGCACCCACCAAGGCAAAGAGAAGAGTGGTG
CAGAGAGAAAAAAGAGCAGTGGGAATAGGAGCTTTGTTCCTTGGGTTCTTGGGAGCAGCAGGAAGCACTA
TGGGCGCAGCGTCAATGACGCTGACGGTACAGGCCAGACAATTATTGTCTGGTATAGTGCAGCAGCAGAA
CAATTTGCTGAGGGCTATTGAGGCGCAACAGCATCTGTTGCAACTCACAGTCTGGGGCATCAAGCAGCTC
CAGGCAAGAATCCTGGCTGTGGAAAGATACCTAAAGGATCAACAGCTCCTGGGGATTTGGGGTTGCTCTG
GAAAACTCATTTGCACCACTGCTGTGCCTTGGAATGCTAGTTGGAGTAATAAATCTCTGGAACAGATTTG
GAATCACACGACCTGGATGGAGTGGGACAGAGAAATTAACAATTACACAAGCTTAATACACTCCTTAATT
GAAGAATCGCAAAACCAGCAAGAAAAGAATGAACAAGAATTATTGGAATTAGATAAATGGGCAAGTTTGT
GGAATTGGTTTAACATAACAAATTGGCTGTGGTATATAAAATTATTCATAATGATAGTAGGAGGCTTGGT
AGGTTTAAGAATAGTTTTTGCTGTACTTTCTATAGTGAATAGAGTTAGGCAGGGATATTCACCATTATCG
TTTCAGACCCACCTCCCAACCCCGAGGGGACCCATGCATTGCATCTCAATTAGTCAGCAACCAGGTGTGG
AAAGTCCCCAGGCTCCCCAGCAGGCAGAAGTATGCAAAGCATGCGTCTCAATTAGTCAGCAACCATAGTC
CCGCCCCTAACTCCGCCCATCCCGCCCCTAACTCCGCCCAGTTCCGCCCATTCTCCGCCCCATGGCTGAC
TAATTTTTTTTATTTATGCAGAGGCCGAGGCCGCCTCGGCCTCTGAGCTATTCCAGAAGTAGTGAGGAGG
CTTTTTTGGAGGCCTAGGCTTTTGCAAAAAGCTTTCTAGAGGTACCACCGGAGCTTACCATGACCGAGTA
CAAGCCCACGGTGCGCCTCGCCACCCGCGACGACGTCCCCAGGGCCGTACGCACCCTCGCCGCCGCGTTC
GCCGACTACCCCGCCACGCGCCACACCGTCGATCCGGACCGCCACATCGAGCGGGTCACCGAGCTGCAAG
AACTCTTCCTCACGCGCGTCGGGCTCGACATCGGCAAGGTGTGGGTCGCGGACGACGGCGCCGCCGTGGC
GGTCTGGACCACGCCGGAGAGCGTCGAAGCGGGGGCGGTGTTCGCCGAGATCGGCCCGCGCATGGCCGAG
TTGAGCGGTTCCCGGCTGGCCGCGCAGCAACAGATGGAAGGCCTCCTGGCGCCGCACCGGCCCAAGGAGC
CCGCGTGGTTCCTGGCCACCGTCGGCGTCTCGCCCGACCACCAGGGCAAGGGTCTGGGCAGCGCCGTCGT
GCTCCCCGGAGTGGAGGCGGCCGAGCGCGCCGGGGTGCCCGCCTTCCTGGAGACCTCCGCGCCCCGCAAC
CTCCCCTTCTACGAGCGGCTCGGCTTCACCGTCACCGCCGACGTCGAGGTGCCCGAAGGACCGCGCACCT
GGTGCATGACCCGCAAGCCCGGTGCCAGTTAACGAATTCTAGATCTTGAGACAAATGGCAGTATTCATCC
ACAATTTTAAAAGAAAAGGGGGGATTGGGGGGTACAGTGCAGGGGAAAGAATAGTAGACATAATAGCAAC
AGACATACAAACTAAAGAATTACAAAAACAAATTACAAAAATTCAAAATTTTCGGGTTTATTACAGGGAC
AGCAGAGATCCACTTTGGCGCCGGCTCGAGGCCTGCAGGTGCAAAGATGGATAAAGTTTTAAACAGAGAG
GAATCTTTGCAGCTAATGGACCTTCTAGGTCTTGAAAGGAGTGGGAATTGGCTCCGGTGCCCGTCAGTGG
GCAGAGCGCACATCGCCCACAGTCCCCGAGAAGTTGGGGGGAGGGGTCGGCAATTGAACCGGTGCCTAGA
GAAGGTGGCGCGGGGTAAACTGGGAAAGTGATGTCGTGTACTGGCTCCGCCTTTTTCCCGAGGGTGGGGG
AGAACCGTATATAAGTGCAGTAGTCGCCGTGAACGTTCTTTTTCGCAACGGGTTTGCCGCCAGAACACAG
GTAAGTGCCGTGTGTGGTTCCCGCGGGCCTGGCCTCTTTACGGGTTATGGCCCTTGCGTGCCTTGAATTA
CTTCCACCTGGCTGCAGTACGTGATTCTTGATCCCGAGCTTCGGGTTGGAAGTGGGTGGGAGAGTTCGAG
GCCTTGCGCTTAAGGAGCCCCTTCGCCTCGTGCTTGAGTTGAGGCCTGGCCTGGGCGCTGGGGCCGCCGC
GTGCGAATCTGGTGGCACCTTCGCGCCTGTCTCGCTGCTTTCGATAAGTCTCTAGCCATTTAAAATTTTT
GATGACCTGCTGCGACGCTTTTTTTCTGGCAAGATAGTCTTGTAAATGCGGGCCAAGATCTGCACACTGG
TATTTCGGTTTTTGGGGCCGCGGGCGGCGACGGGGCCCGTGCGTCCCAGCGCACATGTTCGGCGAGGCGG
GGCCTGCGAGCGCGGCCACCGAGAATCGGACGGGGGTAGTCTCAAGCTGGCCGGCCTGCTCTGGTGCCTG
GCCTCGCGCCGCCGTGTATCGCCCCGCCCTGGGCGGCAAGGCTGGCCCGGTCGGCACCAGTTGCGTGAGC
GGAAAGATGGCCGCTTCCCGGCCCTGCTGCAGGGAGCTCAAAATGGAGGACGCGGCGCTCGGGAGAGCGG
GCGGGTGAGTCACCCACACAAAGGAAAAGGGCCTTTCCGTCCTCAGCCGTCGCTTCATGTGACTCCACGG
AGTACCGGGCGCCGTCCAGGCACCTCGATTAGTTCTCGAGCTTTTGGAGTACGTCGTCTTTAGGTTGGGG
GGAGGGGTTTTATGCGATGGAGTTTCCCCACACTGAGTGGGTGGAGACTGAAGTTAGGCCAGCTTGGCAC
TTGATGTAATTCTCCTTGGAATTTGCCCTTTTTGAGTTTGGATCTTGGTTCATTCTCAAGCCTCAGACAG
TGGTTCAAAGTTTTTTTCTTCCATTTCAGGTGTCGTGAGGCTAGCACCGCCACCATGGGAGAAAAAAATG
GCGATGCAAAAACTTTCTGGATGGAGCTAGAAGATGATGGAAAAGTGGACTTCATTTTTGAACAAGTACA
AAATGTGCTGCAGTCACTGAAACAAAAGATCAAAGATGGGTCTGCCACCAATAAAGAATACATCCAAGCA
ATGATTCTAGTGAATGAAGCAACTATAATTAACAGTTCAACATCAATAAAGGATCCTATGCCTGTGACTC
AGAAGGAACAGGAAAACAAATCCAATGCATTTCCCTCTACATCATGTGAAAACTCCTTTCCAGAAGACTG
TACATTTCTAACAACAGAAAATAAGGAAATTCTCTCTCTTGAAGATAAAGTTGTAGACTTTAGAGAAAAA
GACTCATCTTCGAATTTATCTTACCAAAGTCATGACTGCTCTGGTGCTTGTCTGATGAAAATGCCACTGA
ACTTGAAGGGAGAAAACCCTCTGCAGCTGCCAATCAAATGTCACTTCCAAAGACGACATGCAAAGACAAA
CTCTCATTCTTCAGCACTCCACGTGAGTTATAAAACCCCTTGTGGAAGGAGTCTACGAAACGTGGAGGAA
GTTTTTCGTTACCTGCTTGAGACAGAGTGTAACTTTTTATTTACAGATAACTTTTCTTTCAATACCTATG
TTCAGTTGGCTCGGAATTACCCAAAGCAAAAAGAAGTTGTTTCTGATGTGGATATTAGCAATGGAGTGGA
ATCAGTGCCCATTTCTTTCTGTAATGAAATTGACAGTAGAAAGCTCCCACAGTTTAAGTACAGAAAGACT
GTGTGGCCTCGAGCATATAATCTAACCAACTTTTCCAGCATGTTTACTGATTCCTGTGACTGCTCTGAGG
GCTGCATAGACATAACAAAATGTGCATGTCTTCAACTGACAGCAAGGAATGCCAAAACTTCCCCCTTGTC
AAGTGACAAAATAACCACTGGATATAAATATAAAAGACTACAGAGACAGATTCCTACTGGCATTTATGAA
TGCAGCCTTTTGTGCAAATGTAATCGACAATTGTGTCAAAACCGAGTTGTCCAACATGGTCCTCAAGTGA
GGTTACAGGTGTTCAAAACTGAGCAGAAGGGATGGGGTGTACGCTGTCTAGATGACATTGACAGAGGGAC
ATTTGTTTGCATTTATTCAGGAAGATTACTAAGCAGAGCTAACACTGAAAAATCTTATGGTATTGATGAA
AACGGGAGAGATGAGAATACTATGAAAAATATATTTTCAAAAAAGAGGAAATTAGAAGTTGCATGTTCAG
ATTGTGAAGTTGAAGTTCTCCCATTAGGATTGGAAACACATCCTAGAACTGCTAAAACTGAGAAATGTCC
ACCAAAGTTCAGTAATAATCCCAAGGAGCTTACTGTGGAAACGAAATATGATAATATTTCAAGAATTCAA
TATCATTCAGTTATTAGAGATCCTGAATCCAAGACAGCCATTTTTCAACACAATGGGAAAAAAATGGAAT
TTGTTTCCTCGGAGTCTGTCACTCCAGAAGATAATGATGGATTTAAACCACCCCGAGAGCATCTGAACTC
TAAAACCAAGGGAGCACAAAAGGACTCAAGTTCAAACCATGTTGATGAGTTTGAAGATAATCTGCTGATT
GAATCAGATGTGATAGATATAACTAAATATAGAGAAGAAACTCCACCAAGGAGCAGATGTAACCAGGCGA
CCACATTGGATAATCAGAATATTAAAAAGGCAATTGAGGTTCAAATTCAGAAACCCCAAGAGGGACGATC
TACAGCATGTCAAAGACAGCAGGTATTTTGTGATGAAGAGTTGCTAAGTGAAACCAAGAATACTTCATCT
GATTCTCTAACAAAGTTCAATAAAGGGAATGTGTTTTTATTGGATGCCACAAAAGAAGGAAATGTCGGCC
GCTTCCTTAATCATAGTTGTTGCCCAAATCTCTTGGTACAGAATGTTTTTGTAGAAACACACAACAGGAA
TTTTCCATTGGTGGCATTCTTCACCAACAGGTATGTGAAAGCAAGAACAGAGCTAACATGGGATTATGGC
TATGAAGCTGGGACTGTGCCTGAGAAGGAAATCTTCTGCCAATGTGGGGTTAATAAATGTAGAAAAAAAA
TATTATAGTAATGAACTAGTCCGTAACTTGAAAGTATTTCGATTTCTTGGCTTTATATATCTTGTGGAAA
GGACGACAACTGATGGAGATGTCAATACAGACGCGTTAAGTCGACAATCAACCTCTGGATTACAAAATTT
GTGAAAGATTGACTGGTATTCTTAACTATGTTGCTCCTTTTACGCTATGTGGATACGCTGCTTTAATGCC
TTTGTATCATGCTATTGCTTCCCGTATGGCTTTCATTTTCTCCTCCTTGTATAAATCCTGGTTGCTGTCT
CTTTATGAGGAGTTGTGGCCCGTTGTCAGGCAACGTGGCGTGGTGTGCACTGTGTTTGCTGACGCAACCC
CCACTGGTTGGGGCATTGCCACCACCTGTCAGCTCCTTTCCGGGACTTTCGCTTTCCCCCTCCCTATTGC
CACGGCGGAACTCATCGCCGCCTGCCTTGCCCGCTGCTGGACAGGGGCTCGGCTGTTGGGCACTGACAAT
TCCGTGGTGTTGTCGGGGAAATCATCGTCCTTTCCTTGGCTGCTCGCCTGTGTTGCCACCTGGATTCTGC
GCGGGACGTCCTTCTGCTACGTCCCTTCGGCCCTCAATCCAGCGGACCTTCCTTCCCGCGGCCTGCTGCC
GGCTCTGCGGCCTCTTCCGCGTCTTCGCCTTCGCCCTCAGACGAGTCGGATCTCCCTTTGGGCCGCCTCC
CCGCGTCGACTTTAAGACCAATGACTTACAAGGCAGCTGTAGATCTTAGCCACTTTTTAAAAGAAAAGGG
GGGACTGGAAGGGCTAATTCACTCCCAACGAAGACAAGATCTGCTTTTTGCTTGTACTGGGTCTCTCTGG
TTAGACCAGATCTGAGCCTGGGAGCTCTCTGGCTAACTAGGGAACCCACTGCTTAAGCCTCAATAAAGCT
TGCCTTGAGTGCTTCAAGTAGTGTGTGCCCGTCTGTTGTGTGACTCTGGTAACTAGAGATCCCTCAGACC
CTTTTAGTCAGTGTGGAAAATCTCTAGCAGTACGTATAGTAGTTCATGTCATCTTATTATTCAGTATTTA
TAACTTGCAAAGAAATGAATATCAGAGAGTGAGAGGAACTTGTTTATTGCAGCTTATAATGGTTACAAAT
AAAGCAATAGCATCACAAATTTCACAAATAAAGCATTTTTTTCACTGCATTCTAGTTGTGGTTTGTCCAA
ACTCATCAATGTATCTTATCATGTCTGGCTCTAGCTATCCCGCCCCTAACTCCGCCCATCCCGCCCCTAA
CTCCGCCCAGTTCCGCCCATTCTCCGCCCCATGGCTGACTAATTTTTTTTATTTATGCAGAGGCCGAGGC
CGCCTCGGCCTCTGAGCTATTCCAGAAGTAGTGAGGAGGCTTTTTTGGAGGCCTAGGGACGTACCCAATT
CGCCCTATAGTGAGTCGTATTACGCGCGCTCACTGGCCGTCGTTTTACAACGTCGTGACTGGGAAAACCC
TGGCGTTACCCAACTTAATCGCCTTGCAGCACATCCCCCTTTCGCCAGCTGGCGTAATAGCGAAGAGGCC
CGCACCGATCGCCCTTCCCAACAGTTGCGCAGCCTGAATGGCGAATGGG
[124 nt withheld, positions 7820-7943]
C
[91 nt withheld, positions 7945-8035]
A
[49 nt withheld, positions 8037-8085]
CCTTTGACGTTGGAGTCCACGTTCTTT
[37 nt withheld, positions 8113-8149]
ACCCTATCTCGGTCTATTCTTTTGATTTATAAGGGATTTTGCCGATTTCGGCCTATTGGTTAAAAAATGA
GCTGATTTAACAAAAATTTAACGCGAATTTTAACAAAATATTAACGCTTACAATTTAGGTGGCACTTTTC
GGGGAAATGTGCGCGGAACCCCTATTTGTTTATTTTTCTAAATACATTCAAATATGTATCCGCTCATGAG
ACAATAACCCTGATAAATGCTTCAATAATATTGAAAAAGGAAGAGTATGAGTATTCAACATTTCCGTGTC
GCCCTTATTCCCTTTTTTGCGGCATTTTGCCTTCCTGTTTTTGCTCACCCAGAAACGCTGGTGAAAGTAA
AAGATGCTGAAGATCAGTTGGGTGCACGAGTGGGTTACATCGAACTGGATCTCAACAGCGGTAAGATCCT
TGAGAGTTTTCGCCCCGAAGAACGTTTTCCAATGATGAGCACTTTTAAAGTTCTGCTATGTGGCGCGGTA
TTATCCCGTATTGACGCCGGGCAAGAGCAACTCGGTCGCCGCATACACTATTCTCAGAATGACTTGGTTG
AGTACTCACCAGTCACAGAAAAGCATCTTACGGATGGCATGACAGTAAGAGAATTATGCAGTGCTGCCAT
AACCATGAGTGATAACACTGCGGCCAACTTACTTCTGACAACGATCGGAGGACCGAAGGAGCTAACCGCT
TTTTTGCACAACATGGGGGATCATGTAACTCGCCTTGATCGTTGGGAACCGGAGCTGAATGAAGCCATAC
CAAACGACGAGCGTGACACCACGATGCCTGTAGCAATGGCAACAACGTTGCGCAAACTATTAACTGGCGA
ACTACTTACTCTAGCTTCCCGGCAACAATTAATAGACTGGATGGAGGCGGATAAAGTTGCAGGACCACTT
CTGCGCTCGGCCCTTCCGGCTGGCTGGTTTATTGCTGATAAATCTGGAGCCGGTGAGCGTGGGTCTCGCG
GTATCATTGCAGCACTGGGGCCAGATGGTAAGCCCTCCCGTATCGTAGTTATCTACACGACGGGGAGTCA
GGCAACTATGGATGAACGAAATAGACAGATCGCTGAGATAGGTGCCTCACTGATTAAGCATTGGTAACTG
TCAGACCAAGTTTACTCATATATACTTTAGATTGATTTAAAACTTCATTTTTAATTTAAAAGGATCTAGG
TGAAGATCCTTTTTGATAATCTCATGACCAAAATCCCTTAACGTGAGTTTTCGTTCCACTGAGCGTCAGA
CCCCGTAGAAAAGATCAAAGGATCTTCTTGAGATCCTTTTTTTCTGCGCGTAATCTGCTGCTTGCAAACA
AAAAAACCACCGCTACCAGCGGTGGTTTGTTTGCCGGATCAAGAGCTACCAACTCTTTTTCCGAAGGTAA
CTGGCTTCAGCAGAGCGCAGATACCAAATACTGTTCTTCTAGTGTAGCCGTAGTTAGGCCACCACTTCAA
GAACTCTGTAGCACCGCCTACATACCTCGCTCTGCTAATCCTGTTACCAGTGGCTGCTGCCAGTGGCGAT
AAGTCGTGTCTTACCGGGTTGGACTCAAGACGATAGTTACCGGATAAGGCGCAGCGGTCGGGCTGAACGG
GGGGTTCGTGCACACAGCCCAGCTTGGAGCGAACGACCTACACCGAACTGAGATACCTACAGCGTGAGCT
ATGAGAAAGCGCCACGCTTCCCGAAGGGAGAAAGGCGGACAGGTATCCGGTAAGCGGCAGGGTCGGAACA
GGAGAGCGCACGAGGGAGCTTCCAGGGGGAAACGCCTGGTATCTTTATAGTCCTGTCGGGTTTCGCCACC
TCTGACTTGAGCGTCGATTTTTGTGATGCTCGTCAGGGGGGCGGAGCCTATGGAAAAACGCCAGCAACGC
GGCCTTTTTACGGTTCCTGGCCTTTTGCTGGCCTTTTGCTCACATGTTCTTTCCTGCGTTATCCCCTGAT
TCTGTGGATAACCGTATTACCGCCTTTGAGTGAGCTGATACCGCTCGCCGCAGCCGAACGACCGAGCGCA
GCGAGTCAGTGAGCGAGGAAGCGGAAGAGCGCCCAATACGCAAACCGCCTCTCCCCGCGCGTTGGCCGAT
TCATTAATGCAGCTGGCACGACAGGTTTCCCGACTGGAAAGCGGGCAGTGAGCGCAACGCAATTAATGTG
AGTTAGCTCACTCATTAGGCACCCCAGGCTTTACACTTTATGCTTCCGGCTCGTATGTTGTGTGGAATTG
TGAGCGGATAACAATTTCACACAGGAAACAGCTATGACCATGATTACGCCAAGCGCGCAATTAACCCTCA
CTAAAGGGAACAAAAGCTGGAGCTGCAAGC
