>Addgene plasmid #143937 | TFORF1204 | depositor partial sequence | sequence record 283938 | Insert
ACCGCCACCATGGGAGAAAAAAATGGCGATGCAAAAACTTTCTGGATGGAGCTAGAAGATGATGGAAAAG
TGGACTTCATTTTTGAACAAGTACAAAATGTGCTGCAGTCACTGAAACAAAAGATCAAAGATGGGTCTGC
CACCAATAAAGAATACATCCAAGCAATGATTCTAGTGAATGAAGCAACTATAATTAACAGTTCAACATCA
ATAAAGGATCCTATGCCTGTGACTCAGAAGGAACAGGAAAACAAATCCAATGCATTTCCCTCTACATCAT
GTGAAAACTCCTTTCCAGAAGACTGTACATTTCTAACAACAGAAAATAAGGAAATTCTCTCTCTTGAAGA
TAAAGTTGTAGACTTTAGAGAAAAAGACTCATCTTCGAATTTATCTTACCAAAGTCATGACTGCTCTGGT
GCTTGTCTGATGAAAATGCCACTGAACTTGAAGGGAGAAAACCCTCTGCAGCTGCCAATCAAATGTCACT
TCCAAAGACGACATGCAAAGACAAACTCTCATTCTTCAGCACTCCACGTGAGTTATAAAACCCCTTGTGG
AAGGAGTCTACGAAACGTGGAGGAAGTTTTTCGTTACCTGCTTGAGACAGAGTGTAACTTTTTATTTACA
GATAACTTTTCTTTCAATACCTATGTTCAGTTGGCTCGGAATTACCCAAAGCAAAAAGAAGTTGTTTCTG
ATGTGGATATTAGCAATGGAGTGGAATCAGTGCCCATTTCTTTCTGTAATGAAATTGACAGTAGAAAGCT
CCCACAGTTTAAGTACAGAAAGACTGTGTGGCCTCGAGCATATAATCTAACCAACTTTTCCAGCATGTTT
ACTGATTCCTGTGACTGCTCTGAGGGCTGCATAGACATAACAAAATGTGCATGTCTTCAACTGACAGCAA
GGAATGCCAAAACTTCCCCCTTGTCAAGTGACAAAATAACCACTGGATATAAATATAAAAGACTACAGAG
ACAGATTCCTACTGGCATTTATGAATGCAGCCTTTTGTGCAAATGTAATCGACAATTGTGTCAAAACCGA
GTTGTCCAACATGGTCCTCAAGTGAGGTTACAGGTGTTCAAAACTGAGCAGAAGGGATGGGGTGTACGCT
GTCTAGATGACATTGACAGAGGGACATTTGTTTGCATTTATTCAGGAAGATTACTAAGCAGAGCTAACAC
TGAAAAATCTTATGGTATTGATGAAAACGGGAGAGATGAGAATACTATGAAAAATATATTTTCAAAAAAG
AGGAAATTAGAAGTTGCATGTTCAGATTGTGAAGTTGAAGTTCTCCCATTAGGATTGGAAACACATCCTA
GAACTGCTAAAACTGAGAAATGTCCACCAAAGTTCAGTAATAATCCCAAGGAGCTTACTGTGGAAACGAA
ATATGATAATATTTCAAGAATTCAATATCATTCAGTTATTAGAGATCCTGAATCCAAGACAGCCATTTTT
CAACACAATGGGAAAAAAATGGAATTTGTTTCCTCGGAGTCTGTCACTCCAGAAGATAATGATGGATTTA
AACCACCCCGAGAGCATCTGAACTCTAAAACCAAGGGAGCACAAAAGGACTCAAGTTCAAACCATGTTGA
TGAGTTTGAAGATAATCTGCTGATTGAATCAGATGTGATAGATATAACTAAATATAGAGAAGAAACTCCA
CCAAGGAGCAGATGTAACCAGGCGACCACATTGGATAATCAGAATATTAAAAAGGCAATTGAGGTTCAAA
TTCAGAAACCCCAAGAGGGACGATCTACAGCATGTCAAAGACAGCAGGTATTTTGTGATGAAGAGTTGCT
AAGTGAAACCAAGAATACTTCATCTGATTCTCTAACAAAGTTCAATAAAGGGAATGTGTTTTTATTGGAT
GCCACAAAAGAAGGAAATGTCGGCCGCTTCCTTAATCATAGTTGTTGCCCAAATCTCTTGGTACAGAATG
TTTTTGTAGAAACACACAACAGGAATTTTCCATTGGTGGCATTCTTCACCAACAGGTATGTGAAAGCAAG
AACAGAGCTAACATGGGATTATGGCTATGAAGCTGGGACTGTGCCTGAGAAGGAAATCTTCTGCCAATGT
GGGGTTAATAAATGTAGAAAAAAAATATTATAGTAATGAACTAGTCCGTAACTTGAAAGTATTTCGATTT
CTTGGCTTTATATATCTTGTGGAAAGGACGACAACTGATGGAGATGTCAATACAG
