>Addgene plasmid #143937 | TFORF1204 | depositor partial sequence | sequence record 283939 | Barcode
CAACTGATGGAGATGTCAATACAG
